Addgene plasmid #154500: pEPYC0CM0294
Purpose: Phytobricks Level 0 part
Depositing lab: Nicola Patron. Depositing organization: Earlham Institute. Publication: Rational design of minimal synthetic promoters for plants. Cai YM, Kallam K, Tidd H, Gendarini G, Salzman A, Patron NJ. Nucleic Acids Res. 2020 Aug 28. pii: 5897334. doi: 10.1093/nar/gkaa682. PubMed 32856047.
Backbone
  Vector backbone: pUAP1
  Vector type: Synthetic Biology
Growth in bacteria
  Bacterial resistance: Chloramphenicol, 25 μg/mL
  Growth temperature: 37°C
  Growth strain: NEB Stable
  Copy number: High Copy
Gene/Insert
  Gene/Insert name: NOS(ΔAP2+2)
  Species: Synthetic
  Cloning method: Restriction Enzyme; 5′ cloning site BpiI (destroyed during cloning); 3′ cloning site BpiI (destroyed during cloning)
Terms and licenses: Academic/Nonprofit Terms; Industry Terms: Not Available to Industry
Depositor comments: Please visit https://www.biorxiv.org/content/10.1101/2020.05.14.095406v1 for bioRxiv preprint.
How to cite: pEPYC0CM0294 was a gift from Nicola Patron (Addgene plasmid # 154500 ; http://n2t.net/addgene:154500 ; RRID:Addgene_154500)
