[The description below was written by a language model from this plasmid's Addgene catalogue record and the feature table of its GenBank file.]
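Description:
pEPYC0CM0294 is a small (about 2.3 kb) synthetic-biology plasmid that stores a single Phytobrick Level 0 standard part in the pUAP1 universal acceptor backbone. It is a bacterial cloning and storage vector only: it replicates in E. coli from a high-copy ColE1/pUC-type origin and is selected with chloramphenicol through the cat (CmR) gene. No plant selection marker, T-DNA borders or reporter are annotated, so it is not itself a plant transformation or expression vector.

The insert, NOS(ΔAP2+2), is a synthetic variant of the nopaline synthase (NOS) promoter from Agrobacterium, which is widely used to drive moderate constitutive expression in plants. The feature table annotates a roughly 180 bp NOS promoter region. The name suggests an alteration involving an AP2-type transcription factor binding element, but the record does not spell out exactly what was deleted or added. The part was inserted using BpiI sites that were destroyed during cloning, as is usual for Type IIS (Golden Gate/MoClo) domestication of Level 0 parts. The cloning position is flanked by putative bacterial transcription terminators, one upstream and a his operon terminator downstream, which insulate the part from read-through transcription in the bacterial host. A lambda t0 terminator is also annotated next to the resistance gene. Several standard primer binding sites are available for sequence verification.

The plasmid comes from work on the rational design of minimal synthetic plant promoters. It is intended as a promoter module to be combined with coding-sequence and terminator parts into higher-level transcriptional units, for example to compare the activity of modified NOS promoter variants in plants.
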