LOCUS       Exported 2311 bp ds-DNA circular SYN 13-MAY-2021
DEFINITION  Phytobricks Level 0 part.
ACCESSION   .
VERSION     .
KEYWORDS    pEPYC0CM0294
SOURCE      synthetic DNA construct
  ORGANISM  synthetic DNA construct
REFERENCE   1 (bases 1 to 2311)
  AUTHORS   Cai YM, Kallam K, Tidd H, Gendarini G, Salzman A, Patron NJ
  TITLE     Rational design of minimal synthetic promoters for plants.
  JOURNAL   Nucleic Acids Res. 2020 Aug 28. pii: 5897334. doi:
            10.1093/nar/gkaa682.
  PUBMED    32856047
REFERENCE   2 (bases 1 to 2311)
  AUTHORS   .
  TITLE     Direct Submission
  JOURNAL   Exported May 13, 2021 from SnapGene Server 1.1.58
            http://www.snapgene.com
FEATURES             Location/Qualifiers
     source          1..2311
                     /organism="synthetic DNA construct"
                     /mol_type="other DNA"
     primer_bind     178..196
                     /label=pBRforEco
                     /note="pBR322 vectors, upsteam of EcoRI site, forward
                     primer"
     terminator      200..243
                     /label=bacterial terminator
                     /note="putative bacterial transcription terminator"
     promoter        313..492
                     /label=NOS promoter
                     /note="nopaline synthase promoter"
     terminator      530..587
                     /label=his operon terminator
                     /note="This putative transcriptin terminator from the E.
                     coli his operon has a 2-bp deletion introduced during
                     synthesis. Its efficiency has not been determined."
     primer_bind     complement(611..628)
                     /label=L4440
                     /note="L4440 vector, forward primer"
     rep_origin      complement(782..1370)
                     /direction=LEFT
                     /label=ori
                     /note="high-copy-number ColE1/pMB1/pBR322/pUC origin of
                     replication"
     primer_bind     complement(862..881)
                     /label=pBR322ori-F
                     /note="pBR322 origin, forward primer"
     terminator      1553..1647
                     /label=lambda t0 terminator
                     /note="transcription terminator from phage lambda"
     CDS             complement(1668..16)
                     /codon_start=1
                     /gene="cat"
                     /product="chloramphenicol acetyltransferase"
                     /label=CmR
                     /note="confers resistance to chloramphenicol"
                     /translation="MEKKITGYTTVDISQWHRKEHFEAFQSVAQCTYNQTVQLDITAFL
                     KTVKKNKHKFYPAFIHILARLMNAHPEFRMAMKDGELVIWDSVHPCYTVFHEQTETFSS
                     LWSEYHDDFRQFLHIYSQDVACYGENLAYFPKGFIENMFFVSANPWVSFTSFDLNVANM
                     DNFFAPVFTMGKYYTQGDKVLMPLAIQVHHAVCDGFHVGRMLNELQQYCDEWQGGA"
     primer_bind     2242..2261
                     /label=CAT-R
                     /note="Chloramphenicol resistance gene, reverse primer"
ORIGIN
        1 tgattttttt ctccatttta gcttccttag ctcctgaaaa tctcgataac tcaaaaaata
       61 cgcccggtag tgatcttatt tcattatggt gaaagttgga acctcttacg tgcccgatca
      121 actcgagtgc cacctgacgt ctaagaaacc attattatca tgacattaac ctataaaaat
      181 aggcgtatca cgaggcagaa tttcagataa aaaaaatcct tagctttcgc taaggatgat
      241 ttctggaatt cggtctcagg agagcggaga attaagggag tcacgcaagc cgttttacgt
      301 ttggaactga cagaaccgca acgttgaagg agccactcag ccgcgggttt ctggagttta
      361 atgagctaag cacatacgtc agaaaccatt attgcgcgtt caaaagtcgc ctaaggtcac
      421 tatcagctag caaatatttc ttgtcaaaaa tgctccactg acgttccata aattcccctc
      481 ggtatccaat tagagtctca tattcactct catactcgag accctgcagt ccggcaaaaa
      541 agggcaaggt gtcaccaccc tgcccttttt ctttaaaacc gaaaagatta cttcgcgtta
      601 tgcaggcttc ctcgctcact gactcgctgc gctcggtcgt tcggctgcgg cgagcggtat
      661 cagctcactc aaaggcggta atacggttat ccacagaatc aggggataac gcaggaaaga
      721 acatgtgagc aaaaggccag caaaaggcca ggaaccgtaa aaaggccgcg ttgctggcgt
      781 ttttccacag gctccgcccc cctgacgagc atcacaaaaa tcgacgctca agtcagaggt
      841 ggcgaaaccc gacaggacta taaagatacc aggcgtttcc ccctggaagc tccctcgtgc
      901 gctctcctgt tccgaccctg ccgcttaccg gatacctgtc cgcctttctc ccttcgggaa
      961 gcgtggcgct ttctcatagc tcacgctgta ggtatctcag ttcggtgtag gtcgttcgct
     1021 ccaagctggg ctgtgtgcac gaaccccccg ttcagcccga ccgctgcgcc ttatccggta
     1081 actatcgtct tgagtccaac ccggtaagac acgacttatc gccactggca gcagccactg
     1141 gtaacaggat tagcagagcg aggtatgtag gcggtgctac agagttcttg aagtggtggc
     1201 ctaactacgg ctacactaga agaacagtat ttggtatctg cgctctgctg aagccagtta
     1261 ccttcggaaa aagagttggt agctcttgat ccggcaaaca aaccaccgct ggtagcggtg
     1321 gtttttttgt ttgcaagcag cagattacgc gcagaaaaaa aggatctcaa gaagatcctt
     1381 tgatcttttc tacggggtct gacgctcagt ggaacgaaaa ctcacgttaa gggattttgg
     1441 tcatgagatt atcaaaaagg atcttcacct agatcctttt aaattaaaaa tgaagtttta
     1501 aatcaatcta aagtatatat gagtaaactt ggtctgacag ctcgaggctt ggattctcac
     1561 caataaaaaa cgcccggcgg caaccgagcg ttctgaacaa atccagatgg agttctgagg
     1621 tcattactgg atctatcaac aggagtccaa gcgagctcga tatcaaatta cgccccgccc
     1681 tgccactcat cgcagtactg ttgtaattca ttaagcattc tgccgacatg gaagccatca
     1741 caaacggcat gatgaacctg aatcgccagc ggcatcagca ccttgtcgcc ttgcgtataa
     1801 tatttgccca tggtgaaaac gggggcgaag aagttgtcca tattggccac gtttaaatca
     1861 aaactggtga aactcaccca gggattggct gagacgaaaa acatattctc aataaaccct
     1921 ttagggaaat aggccaggtt ttcaccgtaa cacgccacat cttgcgaata tatgtgtaga
     1981 aactgccgga aatcgtcgtg gtattcactc cagagcgatg aaaacgtttc agtttgctca
     2041 tggaaaacgg tgtaacaagg gtgaacacta tcccatatca ccagctcacc gtctttcatt
     2101 gccatacgaa attccggatg agcattcatc aggcgggcaa gaatgtgaat aaaggccgga
     2161 taaaacttgt gcttattttt ctttacggtc tttaaaaagg ccgtaatatc cagctgaacg
     2221 gtctggttat aggtacattg agcaactgac tgaaatgcct caaaatgttc tttacgatgc
     2281 cattgggata tatcaacggt ggtatatcca g
//
